Addgene plasmid #104032: pEB2-2ndVal mNept2.5
Purpose: Plasmid encoding 2ndVal mNeptune2.5
Depositing lab: Philippe Cluzel. Depositing organization: Harvard University. Publication: Systematic characterization of maturation time of fluorescent proteins in living cells. Balleza E, Kim JM, Cluzel P. Nat Methods. 2018 Jan;15(1):47-51. doi: 10.1038/nmeth.4509. Epub 2017 Nov 20. PubMed 29320486.
Backbone
  Vector backbone: pEB2
  Backbone size w/o insert (bp): 3224
  Total vector size (bp): 3959
  Modifications to backbone: See "Notes On Plasmids In This Collection"
  Vector type: Bacterial Expression ; Low copy
Growth in bacteria
  Bacterial resistance: Kanamycin, 50 μg/mL
  Growth temperature: 37°C
  Growth strain: MG1655
  Copy number: Low Copy
Gene/Insert
  Gene/Insert name: 2ndVal mNeptune2.5
  Species: Synthetic
  Insert size (bp): 735
  Mutation: mNeptune2.5 with valine inserted in 2nd position
  Promoter: proC
  Cloning method: Gibson Cloning
  Sequencing primers: 5′ GCGTATCACGAGGCCCTTTC; 3′ AAAGGGAAAACTGTCCATATGCAC
Terms and licenses: Academic/Nonprofit Terms; Industry Terms: Not Available to Industry
Depositor comments: This is a version of mNeptune2.5 with a valine inserted in the second position. Please see "Notes On Plasmids In This Collection" document for further details and references.
How to cite: pEB2-2ndVal mNept2.5 was a gift from Philippe Cluzel (Addgene plasmid # 104032 ; http://n2t.net/addgene:104032 ; RRID:Addgene_104032)
