[The description below was written by a language model from this plasmid's Addgene catalogue record and pLannotate feature annotations shown in this document.]
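Description:
pEB2-2ndVal mNept2.5 is a low-copy bacterial expression plasmid of about 4 kb, built on the pEB2 backbone to express a variant of the far-red fluorescent protein mNeptune2.5 in Escherichia coli. Replication depends on the pSC101 origin together with its plasmid-encoded Rep101 (RepA) initiator protein, a pairing that keeps copy number low and so limits both expression burden and cell-to-cell variation in gene dosage. Selection is by kanamycin, conferred by a neo/nptII aminoglycoside phosphotransferase gene that is followed by a lambda t0 terminator. The short tnpA fragment annotated next to this marker is most likely a remnant of the Tn5 sequence from which the resistance gene originates, not a functional transposase.

The payload is a synthetic 735 bp coding sequence for mNeptune2.5, a monomeric red fluorescent protein derived from Entacmaea quadricolor, modified by insertion of a valine codon at the second position. According to the catalogue entry it is driven by the proC promoter, a constitutive E. coli promoter. This promoter is not called out in the automated feature table but would lie upstream of the reading frame. Downstream of the gene are a fragment of a pUC-type multiple cloning site and the rrnB T1 terminator, which insulates the cassette from the replication module. The insert was assembled by Gibson cloning. The plasmid belongs to a collection created for systematic comparison of fluorescent protein maturation times in living bacterial cells, where a common backbone, promoter and N-terminal context allow different proteins to be measured under equivalent conditions. The record refers to a separate collection note for further details of the backbone modifications.
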