Features (pLannotate 1.2.2; 8 found; start..end, strand, type, name):
    269..1000    +  CDS            mNeptune2.5: mNeptune2.5 is a basic (constitutively fluorescent) red fluorescent protein published in 2014, derived from Entacmaea quadricolor. It is reported to be a rapidly-maturing monomer with moderate acid sensitivity.
   1011..1030    +  misc_feature   MCS (fragment): pUC18/19 multiple cloning site
   1041..1087    +  terminator     rrnB T1 terminator: transcription terminator T1 from the E. coli rrnB gene
   1260..2210    -  CDS            Rep101: RepA protein needed for replication with the pSC101 origin; rep101
   2258..2480    -  rep_origin     pSC101 ori: low-copy replication origin that requires the Rep101 protein
   2986..3020    -  terminator     lambda t0 terminator: minimal transcription terminator from phage lambda (Scholtissek and Grosse, 1987)
   3064..3855    -  CDS            neo: KKA2_KLEPN - Also known as kan, nptII. Experimental evidence at protein level: Swiss-Prot protein existence level 1. Resistance to kanamycin, neomycin, paromomycin, ribostamycin, butirosin and gentamicin B. From Klebsiella pneumoniae.
   3887..38      -  CDS            tnpA (fragment) (across the origin): TN5P_ECOLX - Also known as tnp. Experimental evidence at protein level: Swiss-Prot protein existence level 1. Mediates transposition of transposon Tn5 by a 'cut and paste' mechanism. First, the monomeric transposase binds the 19 bp inverted DNA repeats flanking the transposon. Then, dimerization of the DNA- bound transposase creates a synaptic DNA complex. After nicking of the first DNA strand, excision of the transposon proceeds through a series of intermediates. The transposase then mediates the insertion of the transposon at a new site by strand transfer. The activity of the wild- type tran
>Addgene plasmid #104032 | pEB2-2ndVal mNept2.5 | addgene full sequence | sequence record 200541 | Addgene NGS Result
AGGGCGCCCCAGCTGGCAATTCCGACGTCTAAGAAACCATTATTATCATGACATTAACCTATAAAAATAG
GCGTATCACGAGGCCCTTTCGTCTTCACCACAGCTAACACCACGTCGTCCCTATCTGCTGCCCTAGGTCT
ATGAGTGGTTGCTGGATAACTTTACGGGCATGCATAAGGCTCGTATGATATATTCAGGGAGACCACAACG
GTTTCCCTCTACAAATAATTTTGTTTAACTTTTCTAGATTTAAGAAGGAGATATACATATGGTGAGTAAA
GGAGAAGAACTGATTAAGGAGAACATGCACACCAAGCTGTACATGGAGGGCACCGTGAACAACCACCACT
TCAAGTGCACACACGAGGGCGAAGGCAAGCCCTACGAGGGCACCCAGACCAACAGAATCAAGGTGGTCGA
GGGCGGCCCTTTACCCTTCGCCTTCGACATCCTGGCTACCTGCTTCATGTACGGCAGCAAGACCTTCATC
AACCACACCCAGGGCATCCCCGACTTCTTTAAGCAGTCCTTCCCTGAGGGCTTCACATGGGAGAGAGTCA
CCACATACGAAGACGGGGGCGTGCTGACCGTTACCCAGGACACCAGCCTGCAGGACGGCTGCCTGATCTA
CAACGTCAAGCTCAGAGGGGTGAACTTCCCATCCAACGGCCCTGTGATGCAGAAGAAAACACTGGGCTGG
GAGGCCAGCACCGAGACCCTGTACCCCGCTGACGGCGGCCTGGAAGGCAGATGCGACATGGCCCTGAAGT
TAGTGGGCGGGGGCCACCTGCACTGCAACTTGAAGACCACATACAGATCCAAGAAACCCGCTAAGAACTT
GAAGATGCCCGGCGTCTACTTCGTGGACAGGAGACTGGAAAGAATCAAGGAGGCCGACAATGAGACCTAC
GTCGAGCAGCACGAGGTGGCTGTGGCCAGGTACTGCGACCTGCCTAGCAAACTGGGGCACAAACTTAATG
GCATGGATGAACTATACAAATAAATGTCCAGACCTGCAGGCATGCAAGCTCTAGAGGCATCAAATAAAAC
GAAAGGCTCAGTCGAAAGACTGGGCCTTTCGTTTTATCTGTTGAAATGCACCAAAAACTCGTAAAAGCTC
TGATGTATCTATCTTTTTTACACCGTTTTCATCTGTGCATATGGACAGTTTTCCCTTTGATATCTAACGG
TGAACAGTTGTTCTACTTTTGTTTGTTAGTCTTGATGCTTCACTGATAGATACAAGAGCCATAAGAACCT
CAGATCCTTCCGTATTTAGCCAGTATGTTCTCTAGTGTGGTTCGTTGTTTTTGCGTGAGCCATGAGAACG
AACCATTGAGATCATGCTTACTTTGCATGTCACTCAAAAATTTTGCCTCAAAACTGGTGAGCTGAATTTT
TGCAGTTAAAGCATCGTGTAGTGTTTTTCTTAGTCCGTTACGTAGGTAGGAATCTGATGTAATGGTTGTT
GGTATTTTGTCACCATTCATTTTTATCTGGTTGTTCTCAAGTTCGGTTACGAGATCCATTTGTCTATCTA
GTTCAACTTGGAAAATCAACGTATCAGTCGGGCGGCCTCGCTTATCAACCACCAATTTCATATTGCTGTA
AGTGTTTAAATCTTTACTTATTGGTTTCAAAACCCATTGGTTAAGCCTTTTAAACTCATGGTAGTTATTT
TCAAGCATTAACATGAACTTAAATTCATCAAGGCTAATCTCTATATTTGCCTTGTGAGTTTTCTTTTGTG
TTAGTTCTTTTAATAACCACTCATAAATCCTCATAGAGTATTTGTTTTCAAAAGACTTAACATGTTCCAG
ATTATATTTTATGAATTTTTTTAACTGGAAAAGATAAGGCAATATCTCTTCACTAAAAACTAATTCTAAT
TTTTCGCTTGAGAACTTGGCATAGTTTGTCCACTGGAAAATCTCAAAGCCTTTAACCAAAGGATTCCTGA
TTTCCACAGTTCTCGTCATCAGCTCTCTGGTTGCTTTAGCTAATACACCATAAGCATTTTCCCTACTGAT
GTTCATCATCTGAGCGTATTGGTTATAAGTGAACGATACCGTCCGTTCTTTCCTTGTAGGGTTTTCAATC
GTGGGGTTGAGTAGTGCCACACAGCATAAAATTAGCTTGGTTTCATGCTCCGTTAAGTCATAGCGACTAA
TCGCTAGTTCATTTGCTTTGAAAACAACTAATTCAGACATACATCTCAATTGGTCTAGGTGATTTTAATC
ACTATACCAATTGAGATGGGCTAGTCAATGATAATTACTAGTCCTTTTCCTTTGAGTTGTGGGTATCTGT
AAATTCTGCTAGACCTTTGCTGGAAAACTTGTAAATTCTGCTAGACCCTCTGTAAATTCCGCTAGACCTT
TGTGTGTTTTTTTTGTTTATATTCAAGTGGTTATAATTTATAGAATAAAGAAAGAATAAAAAAAGATAAA
AAGAATAGATCCCAGCCCTGTGTATAACTCACTACTTTAGTCAGTTCCGCAGTATTACAAAAGGATGTCG
CAAACGCTGTTTGCTCCTCTACAAAACAGACCTTAAAACCCTAAAGGCTTAAGTAGCACCCTCGCAAGCT
CGGGCAAATCGCTGAATATTCCTTTTGTCTCCGACCATCAGGCACCTGAGTCGCTGTCTTTTTCGTGACA
TTCAGTTCGCTGCGCTCACGGCTCTGGCAGTGAATGGGGGTAAATGGCACTACAGGCGCCTTTTATGGAT
TCATGCAAGGAAACTACCCATAATACAAGAAAAGCCCGTCACGGGCTTCTCAGGGCGTTTTATGGCGGGT
CTGCTATGTGGTGCTATCTGACTTTTTGCTGTTCAGCAGTTCCTGCCCTCTGATTTTCCAGTCTGACCAC
TTCGGATTATCCCGTGACAGGTCATTCAGACTGGCTAATGCACCCAGTAAGGCAGCGGTATCATCAACAG
GCTTACCCGTCTTACTGTCAACCAGACCCGCCAGGATTCTCATGCATAAAAAACGCCCGGCGGCAACCGA
GCGTTCTGAATTAATTAATCATCGCGACTGCAGAGATCCCAGAGTCCTTATTAGAAGAACTCGTCAAGAA
GGCGATAGAAGGCGATGCGCTGCGAATCGGGAGCGGCGATACCGTAAAGCACGAGGAAGCGGTCAGCCCA
TTCGCCGCCAAGCTCTTCAGCAATATCACGGGTAGCCAACGCTATGTCCTGATAGCGGTCCGCCACACCC
AGCCGGCCACAGTCGATGAATCCAGAAAAGCGGCCATTTTCCACCATGATATTCGGCAAGCAGGCATCGC
CATGGGTCACGACGAGATCCTCGCCGTCGGGCATGCGCGCCTTGAGCCTGGCGAACAGTTCGGCTGGCGC
GAGCCCCTGATGCTCTTCGTCCAGATCATCCTGATCGACAAGACCGGCTTCCATCCGAGTACGTGCTCGC
TCGATGCGATGTTTCGCTTGGTGGTCGAATGGGCAGGTAGCCGGATCAAGCGTATGCAGCCGCCGCATTG
CATCAGCCATGATGGATACTTTCTCGGCAGGAGCAAGGTGAGATGACAGGAGATCCTGCCCCGGCACTTC
GCCCAATAGCAGCCAGTCCCTTCCCGCTTCAGTGACAACGTCGAGCACAGCTGCGCAAGGAACGCCCGTC
GTGGCCAGCCACGATAGCCGCGCTGCCTCGTCCTGCAGTTCATTCAGGGCACCGGACAGGTCGGTCTTGA
CAAAAAGAACCGGGCGCCCCTGCGCTGACAGCCGGAACACGGCGGCATCAGAGCAGCCGATTGTCTGTTG
TGCCCAGTCATAGCCGAATAGCCTCTCCACCCAAGCGGCCGGAGAACCTGCGTGCAATCCATCTTGTTCA
ATCATGCGAAACGATCCTCATCCTGTCTCTTGATCAGATCTTGATCCCCTGCGCCATCAGATCCTTGGCG
GCAAGAAAGCCATCCAGTTTACTTTGCAGGGCTTCCCAACCTTACCAG
